>Addgene plasmid #169557 | pVH63-Tier1-PMLP-Citrine_p2a_SEAP | addgene full sequence | sequence record 365001 | Addgene NGS Result
AAAAGTGCCACCTGACGTCGACGGATCGGGAGATCTCCACGCGTGGTACCCTCGAGGGGCTATAAAAGGG
GGTGGGGGCGCGTTCGTCCTCACTCTCTTCCGAGCTCTCTGGCTAACTAGAGAACCCACTGCTTACTGGC
TTATCGAAATTAATACGACTCACTATAGGGAGACCCAAGCTGTTCGAAGCGGAATTCACCATGACTAGTG
GTGGTTCTGGTGTGAGCAAGGGCGAGGAGCTGTTCACCGGCGTGGTGCCCATCCTGGTGGAGCTGGACGG
CGACGTGAACGGCCACAAGTTCAGCGTGAGCGGCGAGGGCGAGGGCGACGCCACCTACGGCAAGCTGACC
CTGAAGTTCATCTGCACCACCGGCAAGCTGCCCGTGCCCTGGCCCACCCTGGTGACCACCTTCGGCTACG
GCCTGATGTGCTTCGCCAGATACCCCGACCACATGAAGCAGCACGACTTCTTCAAGAGCGCCATGCCCGA
GGGCTACGTGCAGGAGAGAACCATCTTCTTCAAGGACGACGGCAACTACAAGACCAGAGCCGAGGTGAAG
TTCGAGGGCGACACCCTGGTGAACAGAATCGAGCTGAAGGGCATCGACTTCAAGGAGGACGGCAACATCC
TGGGCCACAAGCTGGAGTACAACTACAACAGCCACAACGTGTACATCATGGCCGACAAGCAGAAGAACGG
CATCAAGGTGAACTTCAAGATCAGACACAACATCGAGGACGGCAGCGTGCAGCTGGCCGACCACTACCAG
CAGAACACCCCCATCGGCGACGGCCCCGTGCTGCTGCCCGACAACCACTACCTGAGCTACCAGAGCGCCC
TGAGCAAGGACCCCAACGAGAAGAGAGACCACATGGTGCTGCTGGAGTTCGTGACCGCCGCCGGCATCAC
CCTGGGCATGGACGAGCTGTACAAGACCGGTCACATGGGCAGCGGCGCCACCAACTTCAGCCTGCTGAAG
CAGGCCGGCGACGTGGAGGAGAACCCCGGCCCCGACGTGCCCCCCTGCCAGAGCCAGAGAAGCAGAGACT
CTAGTATGCTGCTGCTGCTGCTGCTGCTGGGCCTGAGACTGCAGCTGAGCCTGGGCATCATCCCCGTGGA
GGAGGAGAACCCCGACTTCTGGAACAGAGAGGCCGCCGAGGCCCTGGGCGCCGCCAAGAAGCTGCAGCCC
GCCCAGACCGCCGCCAAGAACCTGATCATCTTCCTGGGCGACGGCATGGGCGTGAGCACCGTGACCGCCG
CCAGAATCCTGAAGGGCCAGAAGAAGGACAAGCTGGGCCCCGAGATCCCCCTGGCCATGGACAGATTCCC
CTACGTGGCCCTGAGCAAGACCTACAACGTGGACAAGCACGTGCCCGACAGCGGCGCCACCGCCACCGCC
TACCTGTGCGGCGTGAAGGGCAACTTCCAGACCATCGGCCTGAGCGCCGCCGCCAGATTCAACCAGTGCA
ACACCACCAGAGGCAACGAGGTGATCAGCGTGATGAACAGAGCCAAGAAGGCCGGCAAGAGCGTGGGCGT
GGTGACCACCACCAGAGTGCAGCACGCCAGCCCCGCCGGCACCTACGCCCACACCGTGAACAGAAACTGG
TACAGCGACGCCGACGTGCCCGCCAGCGCCAGACAGGAGGGCTGCCAGGACATCGCCACCCAGCTGATCA
GCAACATGGACATCGACGTGATCCTGGGCGGCGGCAGAAAGTACATGTTCAGAATGGGCACCCCCGACCC
CGAGTACCCCGACGACTACAGCCAGGGCGGCACCAGACTGGACGGCAAGAACCTGGTGCAGGAGTGGCTG
GCCAAGAGACAGGGCGCCAGATACGTGTGGAACAGAACCGAGCTGATGCAGGCCAGCCTGGACCCCAGCG
TGACCCACCTGATGGGCCTGTTCGAGCCCGGCGACATGAAGTACGAGATCCACAGAGACAGCACCCTGGA
CCCCAGCCTGATGGAGATGACCGAGGCCGCCCTGAGACTGCTGAGCAGAAACCCCAGAGGCTTCTTCCTG
TTCGTGGAGGGCGGCAGAATCGACCACGGCCACCACGAGAGCAGAGCCTACAGAGCCCTGACCGAGACCA
TCATGTTCGACGACGCCATCGAGAGAGCCGGCCAGCTGACCAGCGAGGAGGACACCCTGAGCCTGGTGAC
CGCCGACCACAGCCACGTGTTCAGCTTCGGCGGCTACCCCCTGAGAGGCAGCAGCATCTTCGGCCTGGCC
CCCGGCAAGGCCAGAGACAGAAAGGCCTACACCGTGCTGCTGTACGGCAACGGCCCCGGCTACGTGCTGA
AGGACGGCGCCAGACCCGACGTGACCGAGAGCGAGAGCGGCAGCCCCGAGTACAGACAGCAGAGCGCCGT
GCCCCTGGACGAGGAGACCCACGCCGGCGAGGACGTGGCCGTGTTCGCCAGAGGCCCCCAGGCCCACCTG
GTGCACGGCGTGCAGGAGCAGACCTTCATCGCCCACGTGATGGCCTTCGCCGCCTGCCTGGAGCCCTACA
CCGCCTGCGACCTGGCCCCCCCCGCCGGCACCACCGACGCCGCCCACCCCGGCTACAGCAGAGTGGGCGC
CGCCGGCAGATTCGAGCAGACCGCTAGCGGATCCACCGGTGTCTAGAAAGCTTTGAGGCCGGCCTGCAGG
GATCAGCCTCGACTGTGCCTTCTAGTTGCCAGCCATCTGTTGTTTGCCCCTCCCCCGTGCCTTCCTTGAC
CCTGGAAGGTGCCACTCCCACTGTCCTTTCCTAATAAAATGAGGAAATTGCATCGCATTGTCTGAGTAGG
TGTCATTCTATTCTGGGGGGTGGGGTGGGGCAGGACAGCAAGGGGGAGGATTGGGAAGACAATAGCAGGC
ATGCTGGGGATGCGGTGGGCTCTATGGCTTCTGAGGCGGAAAGAACCAGCTGGGGCTCTAGGGGGTATCC
CC
[124 nt withheld, positions 2943-3066]
C
[91 nt withheld, positions 3068-3158]
A
[49 nt withheld, positions 3160-3208]
CCTTTGACGTTGGAGTCCACGTTCTTT
[37 nt withheld, positions 3236-3272]
ACCCTATCTCGGTCTATTCTTTTGATTTATAAGGGATTTTGCCGATTTCGGCCTATTGGTTAAAAAATGA
GCTGATTTAACAAAAATTTAACGCGAATTAATTCTGTGGAATGTGTGTCAGTTAGGGTGTGGAAAGTCCC
CAGGCTCCCCAGCAGGCAGAAGTATGCAAAGCATGCATCTCAATTAGTCAGCAACCAGGTGTGGAAAGTC
CCCAGGCTCCCCAGCAGGCAGAAGTATGCAAAGCATGCATCTCAATTAGTCAGCAACCATAGTCCCGCCC
CTAACTCCGCCCATCCCGCCCCTAACTCCGCCCAGTTCCGCCCATTCTCCGCCCCATGGCTGACTAATTT
TTTTTATTTATGCAGAGGCCGAGGCCGCCTCTGCCTCTGAGCTATTCCAGAAGTAGTGAGGAGGCTTTTT
TGGAGGCCTAGGCTTTTGCAAAAAGCTCCCGGGAGCTTGTATATCCATTTTCGGATCTGATCAAGAGACA
GGATGAGGATCGTTTCGCATGATTGAACAAGATGGATTGCACGCAGGTTCTCCGGCCGCTTGGGTGGAGA
GGCTATTCGGCTATGACTGGGCACAACAGACAATCGGCTGCTCTGATGCCGCCGTGTTCCGGCTGTCAGC
GCAGGGGCGCCCGGTTCTTTTTGTCAAGACCGACCTGTCCGGTGCCCTGAATGAACTGCAGGACGAGGCA
GCGCGGCTATCGTGGCTGGCCACGACGGGCGTTCCTTGCGCAGCTGTGCTCGACGTTGTCACTGAAGCGG
GAAGGGACTGGCTGCTATTGGGCGAAGTGCCGGGGCAGGATCTCCTGTCATCTCACCTTGCTCCTGCCGA
GAAAGTATCCATCATGGCTGATGCAATGCGGCGGCTGCATACGCTTGATCCGGCTACCTGCCCATTCGAC
CACCAAGCGAAACATCGCATCGAGCGAGCACGTACTCGGATGGAAGCCGGTCTTGTCGATCAGGATGATC
TGGACGAAGAGCATCAGGGGCTCGCGCCAGCCGAACTGTTCGCCAGGCTCAAGGCGCGCATGCCCGACGG
CGAGGATCTCGTCGTGACCCATGGCGATGCCTGCTTGCCGAATATCATGGTGGAAAATGGCCGCTTTTCT
GGATTCATCGACTGTGGCCGGCTGGGTGTGGCGGACCGCTATCAGGACATAGCGTTGGCTACCCGTGATA
TTGCTGAAGAGCTTGGCGGCGAATGGGCTGACCGCTTCCTCGTGCTTTACGGTATCGCCGCTCCCGATTC
GCAGCGCATCGCCTTCTATCGCCTTCTTGACGAGTTCTTCTGAGCGGGACTCTGGGGTTCGAAATGACCG
ACCAAGCGACGCCCAACCTGCCATCACGAGATTTCGATTCCACCGCCGCCTTCTATGAAAGGTTGGGCTT
CGGAATCGTTTTCCGGGACGCCGGCTGGATGATCCTCCAGCGCGGGGATCTCATGCTGGAGTTCTTCGCC
CACCCCAACTTGTTTATTGCAGCTTATAATGGTTACAAATAAAGCAATAGCATCACAAATTTCACAAATA
AAGCATTTTTTTCACTGCATTCTAGTTGTGGTTTGTCCAAACTCATCAATGTATCTTATCATGTCTGTAT
ACCGTCGACCTCTAGCTAGAGCTTGGCGTAATCATGGTCATAGCTGTTTCCTGTGTGAAATTGTTATCCG
CTCACAATTCCACACAACATACGAGCCGGAAGCATAAAGTGTAAAGCCTGGGGTGCCTAATGAGTGAGCT
AACTCACATTAATTGCGTTGCGCTCACTGCCCGCTTTCCAGTCGGGAAACCTGTCGTGCCAGCTGCATTA
ATGAATCGGCCAACGCGCGGGGAGAGGCGGTTTGCGTATTGGGCGCTCTTCCGCTTCCTCGCTCACTGAC
TCGCTGCGCTCGGTCGTTCGGCTGCGGCGAGCGGTATCAGCTCACTCAAAGGCGGTAATACGGTTATCCA
CAGAATCAGGGGATAACGCAGGAAAGAACATGTGAGCAAAAGGCCAGCAAAAGGCCAGGAACCGTAAAAA
GGCCGCGTTGCTGGCGTTTTTCCATAGGCTCCGCCCCCCTGACGAGCATCACAAAAATCGACGCTCAAGT
CAGAGGTGGCGAAACCCGACAGGACTATAAAGATACCAGGCGTTTCCCCCTGGAAGCTCCCTCGTGCGCT
CTCCTGTTCCGACCCTGCCGCTTACCGGATACCTGTCCGCCTTTCTCCCTTCGGGAAGCGTGGCGCTTTC
TCATAGCTCACGCTGTAGGTATCTCAGTTCGGTGTAGGTCGTTCGCTCCAAGCTGGGCTGTGTGCACGAA
CCCCCCGTTCAGCCCGACCGCTGCGCCTTATCCGGTAACTATCGTCTTGAGTCCAACCCGGTAAGACACG
ACTTATCGCCACTGGCAGCAGCCACTGGTAACAGGATTAGCAGAGCGAGGTATGTAGGCGGTGCTACAGA
GTTCTTGAAGTGGTGGCCTAACTACGGCTACACTAGAAGAACAGTATTTGGTATCTGCGCTCTGCTGAAG
CCAGTTACCTTCGGAAAAAGAGTTGGTAGCTCTTGATCCGGCAAACAAACCACCGCTGGTAGCGGTGGTT
TTTTTGTTTGCAAGCAGCAGATTACGCGCAGAAAAAAAGGATCTCAAGAAGATCCTTTGATCTTTTCTAC
GGGGTCTGACGCTCAGTGGAACGAAAACTCACGTTAAGGGATTTTGGTCATGAGATTATCAAAAAGGATC
TTCACCTAGATCCTTTTAAATTAAAAATGAAGTTTTAAATCAATCTAAAGTATATATGAGTAAACTTGGT
CTGACAGTTACCAATGCTTAATCAGTGAGGCACCTATCTCAGCGATCTGTCTATTTCGTTCATCCATAGT
TGCCTGACTCCCCGTCGTGTAGATAACTACGATACGGGAGGGCTTACCATCTGGCCCCAGTGCTGCAATG
ATACCGCGAGACCCACGCTCACCGGCTCCAGATTTATCAGCAATAAACCAGCCAGCCGGAAGGGCCGAGC
GCAGAAGTGGTCCTGCAACTTTATCCGCCTCCATCCAGTCTATTAATTGTTGCCGGGAAGCTAGAGTAAG
TAGTTCGCCAGTTAATAGTTTGCGCAACGTTGTTGCCATTGCTACAGGCATCGTGGTGTCACGCTCGTCG
TTTGGTATGGCTTCATTCAGCTCCGGTTCCCAACGATCAAGGCGAGTTACATGATCCCCCATGTTGTGCA
AAAAAGCGGTTAGCTCCTTCGGTCCTCCGATCGTTGTCAGAAGTAAGTTGGCCGCAGTGTTATCACTCAT
GGTTATGGCAGCACTGCATAATTCTCTTACTGTCATGCCATCCGTAAGATGCTTTTCTGTGACTGGTGAG
TACTCAACCAAGTCATTCTGAGAATAGTGTATGCGGCGACCGAGTTGCTCTTGCCCGGCGTCAATACGGG
ATAATACCGCGCCACATAGCAGAACTTTAAAAGTGCTCATCATTGGAAAACGTTCTTCGGGGCGAAAACT
CTCAAGGATCTTACCGCTGTTGAGATCCAGTTCGATGTAACCCACTCGTGCACCCAACTGATCTTCAGCA
TCTTTTACTTTCACCAGCGTTTCTGGGTGAGCAAAAACAGGAAGGCAAAATGCCGCAAAAAAGGGAATAA
GGGCGACACGGAAATGTTGAATACTCATACTCTTCCTTTTTCAATATTATTGAAGCATTTATCAGGGTTA
TTGTCTCATGAGCGGATACATATTTGAATGTATTTAGAAAAATAAACAAATAGGGGTTCCGCGCACATTT
CCCCG
Features (pLannotate 1.2.2; 18 found; start..end, strand, type, name):
    102..135     +  LTR            5' LTR (truncated) (fragment): truncated 5' long terminal repeat (LTR) from HIV-1
    151..169     +  promoter       T7 promoter: promoter for bacteriophage T7 RNA polymerase
    222..935     +  CDS            Citrine: Citrine is a basic (constitutively fluorescent) yellow fluorescent protein published in 2001, derived from Aequorea victoria. It has moderate acid sensitivity.
   1056..2591    +  CDS            ALPP: PPB1_HUMAN - Also known as PLAP. Experimental evidence at protein level: Swiss-Prot protein existence level 1. From Homo sapiens (Human).
   2673..2897    +  polyA_signal   bGH poly(A) signal: bovine growth hormone polyadenylation signal
   2901..2922    +  promoter       SV40 promoter (fragment): SV40 enhancer and early promoter
   2943..3371    +  rep_origin     f1 ori (sequence partly withheld): f1 bacteriophage origin of replication; arrow indicates direction of (+) strand synthesis
   3385..3714    +  promoter       SV40 promoter: SV40 enhancer and early promoter
   3781..4572    +  CDS            neo: KKA2_KLEPN - Also known as kan, nptII. Experimental evidence at protein level: Swiss-Prot protein existence level 1. Resistance to kanamycin, neomycin, paromomycin, ribostamycin, butirosin and gentamicin B. From Klebsiella pneumoniae.
   4596..4754    +  CDS            ble (fragment): BLE_KLEPN - Experimental evidence at protein level: Swiss-Prot protein existence level 1. Binding protein with a strong affinity to the bleomycin family of antibiotics. Binds to CL990; an antimitotic-antibiotic compound. From Klebsiella pneumoniae.
   4749..4870    +  polyA_signal   SV40 poly(A) signal: SV40 polyadenylation signal
   4943..4959    -  protein_bind   lac operator: The lac repressor binds to the lac operator to inhibit transcription in E. coli. This inhibition can be relieved by adding lactose or isopropyl-β-D-thiogalactopyranoside (IPTG). lac repressor encoded by lacI
   4967..4997    -  promoter       lac promoter: promoter for the E. coli lac operon
   5012..5033    -  protein_bind   CAP binding site: CAP binding activates transcription in the presence of cAMP. E. coli catabolite activator protein
   5046..5138    -  CDS            lacI (fragment): lac repressor; lacI; The lac repressor binds to the lac operator to inhibit transcription in E. coli. This inhibition can be relieved by adding lactose or isopropyl-β-D-thiogalactopyranoside (IPTG).
   5321..5909    -  rep_origin     ori: high-copy-number ColE1/pMB1/pBR322/pUC origin of replication
   6080..6940    -  CDS            AmpR: β-lactamase; bla; confers resistance to ampicillin, carbenicillin, and related antibiotics
   6941..7045    -  promoter       AmpR promoter: bla
