[The description below was written by a language model from this plasmid's Addgene catalogue record and pLannotate feature annotations shown in this document.]
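Description:
pVH63-Tier1-PMLP-Citrine_p2a_SEAP is a 7,057 bp mammalian expression plasmid built on pMM1, a pcDNA3.1-derived backbone, and belongs to the "Tier-1" level of the VAMSyB modular plasmid architecture for mammalian synthetic biology. It is maintained in E. coli through a high-copy ColE1/pUC-type origin and an ampicillin resistance gene (β-lactamase) under its own promoter. An f1 origin and remnants of a lac promoter/operator region are also present. For selecting stably transfected mammalian cells, the backbone carries an SV40 early promoter driving the neomycin phosphotransferase gene, terminated by an SV40 polyadenylation signal, which allows G418 selection.

The payload is a single bicistronic reporter cassette, PMLP-Citrine-P2A-SEAP-pA. According to the catalogue entry the promoter is PMLP. The automated annotation does not recognise this element; it marks only a short fragment scored as a truncated HIV-1 LTR and a T7 promoter upstream of the coding region. The yellow fluorescent protein Citrine is followed by a P2A self-cleaving peptide (stated in the record, lying in the unannotated gap between the two reading frames) and then a human placental alkaline phosphatase (ALPP) sequence, which the record describes as SEAP, the secreted alkaline phosphatase reporter. A bovine growth hormone polyadenylation signal terminates the transcript. Ribosomal skipping at the 2A site yields two separate proteins from one mRNA, so promoter activity can be read out both by cellular fluorescence and by enzymatic assay of the culture supernatant. The construct therefore serves as a dual-reporter module for characterising or benchmarking PMLP-driven expression within the toolkit.
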