Addgene plasmid #169557: pVH63-Tier1-PMLP-Citrine_p2a_SEAP
Purpose: Tier-1 vector encoding PMLP-driven Citrine-p2A-SEAP expression (PMLP-Citrine-p2A-SEAP-pA).
Depositing lab: Martin Fussenegger. Depositing organization: ETH Zurich (Swiss Federal Institute of Technology). Publication: A versatile plasmid architecture for mammalian synthetic biology (VAMSyB). Haellman V, Strittmatter T, Bertschi A, Stucheli P, Fussenegger M. Metab Eng. 2021 Jul;66:41-50. doi: 10.1016/j.ymben.2021.04.003. Epub 2021 Apr 18. PubMed 33857582.
Backbone
  Vector backbone: pMM1 (pcDNA3.1-based)
  Backbone size w/o insert (bp): 4435
  Vector type: Mammalian Expression
  Selectable markers: Neomycin (select with G418)
Growth in bacteria
  Bacterial resistance: Ampicillin, 100 μg/mL
  Growth temperature: 37°C
  Growth strain: DH5alpha
  Copy number: High Copy
Gene/Insert
  Gene/Insert name: PMLP-driven citrine-P2A-SEAP fusion construct (alt name: PMLP-Citrine-P2A-SEAP)
  Species: H. sapiens (human), Synthetic
  Promoter: PMLP
  Cloning method: Restriction Enzyme; 5′ cloning site Unknown (unknown if destroyed)
  Sequencing primers: 5′ AmpStart; 3′ BGH-rev
Terms and licenses: Academic/Nonprofit Terms; Industry Terms: Not Available to Industry
How to cite: pVH63-Tier1-PMLP-Citrine_p2a_SEAP was a gift from Martin Fussenegger (Addgene plasmid # 169557 ; http://n2t.net/addgene:169557 ; RRID:Addgene_169557)
